>Addgene plasmid #48426 | pFUSB4_ATGG | depositor full sequence | sequence record 70126 | Full Sequence
ATGTTTTCCCAGTCACGACGTTGTAAAACGACGGCCAGTCTTAAGCGTCTCATGGCCTGACCCCGGACCA
AGTGGTGGCCTATCGCCAGCAACATTGGCGGCAAGCAAGCGCTCGAAACGGTGCAGCGGCTGTTGCCGGT
GCTGTGCCAGGACCATGGCCTGACCCCGGACCAAGTGGTGGCTATCGCCAGCAACGGTGGCGGCAAGCAA
GCGCTCGAAACGGTGCAGCGGCTGTTGCCGGTGCTGTGCCAGGACCATGGCCTGACCCCGGACCAAGTGG
TGGCTATCGCCAGCAACAATGGCGGCAAGCAAGCGCTCGAAACGGTGCAGCGGCTGTTGCCGGTGCTGTG
CCAGGACCATGGCCTGACCCCGGACCAAGTGGTGGCTATCGCCAGCAACAATGGCGGCAAGCAAGCGCTC
GAAACGGTGCAGCGGCTGTTGCCGGTGCTGTGCCAGGACCATGGCCTGACCCCGGACCAAGTGGTGGCTA
TCGAGACGTCTAGACCAGCCAGGACAGAAATGCCTCGACTTCGCTGCTACCCAAGGTTGCCGGGTGACGC
ACACCGTGGAAACGGATGAAGGCACGAACCCAGTGGACATAAGCCTGTTCGGTTCGTAAGCTGTAATGCA
AGTAGCGTATGCGCTCACGCAACTGGTCCAGAACCTTGACCGAACGCAGCGGTGGTAACGGCGCAGTGGC
GGTTTTCATGGCTTGTTATGACTGTTTTTTTGGGGTACAGTCTATGCCTCGGGCATCCAAGCAGCAAGCG
CGTTACGCCGTGGGTCGATGTTTGATGTTATGGAGCAGCAACGATGTTACGCAGCAGGGCAGTCGCCCTA
AAACAAAGTTAAACATTATGAGGGAAGCGGTGATCGCCGAAGTATCGACTCAACTATCAGAGGTAGTTGG
CGTCATCGAGCGCCATCTCGAACCGACGTTGCTGGCCGTACATTTGTACGGCTCCGCAGTGGATGGCGGC
CTGAAGCCACACAGTGATATTGATTTGCTGGTTACGGTGACCGTAAGGCTTGATGAAACAACGCGGCGAG
CTTTGATCAACGACCTTTTGGAAACTTCGGCTTCCCCTGGAGAGAGCGAGATTCTCCGCGCTGTAGAAGT
CACCATTGTTGTGCACGACGACATCATTCCGTGGCGTTATCCAGCTAAGCGCGAACTGCAATTTGGAGAA
TGGCAGCGCAATGACATTCTTGCAGGTATCTTCGAGCCAGCCACGATCGACATTGATCTGGCTATCTTGC
TGACAAAAGCAAGAGAACATAGCGTTGCCTTGGTAGGTCCAGCGGCGGAGGAACTCTTTGATCCGGTTCC
TGAACAGGATCTATTTGAGGCGCTAAATGAAACCTTAACGCTATGGAACTCGCCGCCCGACTGGGCTGGC
GATGAGCGAAATGTAGTGCTTACGTTGTCCCGCATTTGGTACAGCGCAGTAACCGGCAAAATCGCGCCGA
AGGATGTCGCTGCCGACTGGGCAATGGAGCGCCTGCCGGCCCAGTATCAGCCCGTCATACTTGAAGCTAG
ACAGGCTTATCTTGGACAAGAAGAAGATCGCTTGGCCTCGCGCGCAGATCAGTTGGAAGAATTTGTCCAC
TACGTGAAAGGCGAGATCACCAAGGTAGTCGGCAAATAACCCTCGAGCCACCCATGACCAAAATCCCTTA
ACGTGAGTTACGCGTCGTTCCACTGAGCGTCAGACCCCGTAGAAAAGATCAAAGGATCTTCTTGAGATCC
TTTTTTTCTGCGCGTAATCTGCTGCTTGCAAACAAAAAAACCACCGCTACCAGCGGTGGTTTGTTTGCCG
GATCAAGAGCTACCAACTCTTTTTCCGAAGGTAACTGGCTTCAGCAGAGCGCAGATACCAAATACTGTCC
TTCTAGTGTAGCCGTAGTTAGGCCACCACTTCAAGAACTCTGTAGCACCGCCTACATACCTCGCTCTGCT
AATCCTGTTACCAGTGGCTGCTGCCAGTGGCGATAAGTCGTGTCTTACCGGGTTGGACTCAAGACGATAG
TTACCGGATAAGGCGCAGCGGTCGGGCTGAACGGGGGGTTCGTGCACACAGCCCAGCTTGGAGCGAACGA
CCTACACCGAACTGAGATACCTACAGCGTGAGCATTGAGAAAGCGCCACGCTTCCCGAAGGGAGAAAGGC
GGACAGGTATCCGGTAAGCGGCAGGGTCGGAACAGGAGAGCGCACGAGGGAGCTTCCAGGGGGAAACGCC
TGGTATCTTTATAGTCCTGTCGGGTTTCGCCACCTCTGACTTGAGCGTCGATTTTTGTGATGCTCGTCAG
GGGGGCGGAGCCTATGGAAAAACGCCAGCAACGCGGCCTTTTTACGGTTCCTGGCCTTTTGCTGGCCTTT
TGCTCACATGTTCTTTCCTGCGTTATCCCCTGATTCTGTGGATAACCGTATTACCGCCTTTGAGTGAGCT
GATACCGCTCGCCGCAGCCGAACGACCGAGCGCAGCGAGTCAGTGAGCGAGGAAGCGGAAGAGCGCCCAA
TACGCAAACCGCCTCTCCCCGCGCGTTGGCCGATTCATTAATGCAGCTGGCACGACAGGTTTCCCGACTG
GAAAGCGGGCAGTGAGCGCAACGCAATTAATACGCGTACCGCTAGCCAGGAAGAGTTTGTAGAAACGCAA
AAAGGCCATCCGTCAGGATGGCCTTCTGCTTAGTTTGATGCCTGGCAGTTTATGGCGGGCGTCCTGCCCG
CCACCCTCCGGGCCGTTGCTTCACAACGTTCAAATCCGCTCCCGGCGGATTTGTCCTACTCAGGAGAGCG
TTCACCGACAAACAACAGATAAAACGAAAGGCCCAGTCTTCCGACTGAGCCTTTCGTTTTATTTGATGCC
TGGCAGTTCCCTACTCTCGCGTTAACGCTAGCATGG
Features (pLannotate 1.2.2; 8 found; start..end, strand, type, name):
      3..39      -  CDS            lacZα (fragment): LacZα fragment of β-galactosidase; lacZ fragment
    596..619     +  promoter       Pc promoter (fragment): intI1 (promoter lies within the coding sequence); class 1 integron promoter
    795..851     +  CDS            GmR (fragment): gentamycin acetyltransferase; aacC1; confers resistance to gentamycin
    858..1649    +  CDS            SmR: aminoglycoside adenylyltransferase (Murphy, 1985); aadA; confers resistance to spectinomycin and streptomycin
   1742..2330    +  rep_origin     ori: high-copy-number ColE1/pMB1/pBR322/pUC origin of replication
   2513..2605    +  CDS            lacI (fragment): lac repressor; lacI; The lac repressor binds to the lac operator to inhibit transcription in E. coli. This inhibition can be relieved by adding lactose or isopropyl-β-D-thiogalactopyranoside (IPTG).
   2660..2687    -  terminator     rrnB T2 terminator: transcription terminator T2 from the E. coli rrnB gene
   2819..2862    +  terminator     rrnB T1 terminator: Escherichia coli rrnB; transcription terminator T1 from the E. coli rrnB gene
