[The description below was written by a language model from this plasmid's Addgene catalogue record and pLannotate feature annotations shown in this document.]
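Description:
pFUSB4_ATGG is a small (about 2.9 kb) bacterial intermediate plasmid for Golden Gate assembly of TALE nuclease arrays, built on the pFUS_B4 backbone. It carries a pre-assembled synthetic block of four TALE repeat modules with the repeat-variable diresidues NI, NG, NN and NN. Under the standard TALE recognition code these specify the bases A, T, G and G, which gives the plasmid its name. The depositor notes that the array was made by Golden Gate cloning. In that scheme, individual RVD modules are ligated in a defined order into a pFUS array vector, displacing most of the lacZα screening cassette. This matches the feature table, which finds only a short lacZα remnant. The annotation software did not label the repeat array itself, but it presumably lies in the unannotated region between the lacZα fragment and the resistance cassette.

The plasmid is propagated in E. coli from a high-copy ColE1/pUC-type origin and selected with spectinomycin through the aadA (SmR) aminoglycoside adenylyltransferase gene. A fragment of the class 1 integron Pc promoter and a residual piece of a gentamicin resistance gene sit upstream of aadA. The remaining annotated features are backbone leftovers: a lacI fragment and the rrnB T1 and T2 terminators. The catalogue lists the vector type as mammalian expression/TALEN, yet no eukaryotic promoter, nuclease domain or polyadenylation signal is annotated. The plasmid is therefore best regarded as a library component rather than an expression construct. Such ready-made four-repeat blocks are typically combined with other array plasmids and a last-repeat module in a second Golden Gate step. That step places them in a TALEN destination vector, here in the context of a simplified 15-RVD GoldyTALEN design for in vivo genome engineering.
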