Addgene plasmid #48426: pFUSB4_ATGG
Depositing lab: Stephen Ekker. Depositing organization: Mayo Foundation for Medical Education and Research. Publication: High Efficiency In Vivo Genome Engineering with a Simplified 15-RVD GoldyTALEN Design. Ma AC, Lee HB, Clark KJ, Ekker SC. PLoS One. 2013 May 29;8(5):e65259. doi: 10.1371/journal.pone.0065259. Print 2013. PubMed 23734242.
Backbone
  Vector backbone: pFUS_B4
  Vector type: Mammalian Expression, TALEN
Growth in bacteria
  Bacterial resistance: Spectinomycin, 50 μg/mL
  Growth temperature: 37°C
  Growth strain: Top10
  Copy number: Unknown
Gene/Insert
  Gene/Insert name: RVD sequence: NI NG NN NN
  Species: Synthetic
  Cloning method: Unknown
  Sequencing primers: 5′ ttgatgcctggcagttccct; 3′ cgaaccgaacaggcttatgt
Terms and licenses: Academic/Nonprofit Terms; Industry Terms: Not Available to Industry
Depositor comments: Plasmid was created using Golden Gate cloning.
How to cite: pFUSB4_ATGG was a gift from Stephen Ekker (Addgene plasmid # 48426 ; http://n2t.net/addgene:48426 ; RRID:Addgene_48426)
