>Addgene plasmid #48426 | pFUSB4_ATGG | addgene partial sequence | sequence record 70736 | pCR8_F1 5'-ttgatgcctggcagttccct-3'
TTGTAAAACGACGGCCAGTCTTAAGCGTCTCATGGCCTGACCCCGGACCAAGTGGTGGCTATCGCCAGCA
ACATTGGCGGCAAGCAAGCGCTCGAAACGGTGCAGCGGCTGTTGCCGGTGCTGTGCCAGGACCATGGCCT
GACCCCGGACCAAGTGGTGGCTATCGCCAGCAACGGTGGCGGCAAGCAAGCGCTCGAAACGGTGCAGCGG
CTGTTGCCGGTGCTGTGCCAGGACCATGGCCTGACCCCGGACCAAGTGGTGGCTATCGCCAGCAACAATG
GCGGCAAGCAAGCGCTCGAAACGGTGCAGCGGCTGTTGCCGGTGCTGTGCCAGGACCATGGCCTGACCCC
GGACCAAGTGGTGGCTATCGCCAGCAACAATGGCGGCAAGCAAGCGCTCGAAACGGTGCAGCGGCTGTTG
CCGGTGCTGTGCCAGGACCATGGCCTGACCCCGGACCAAGTGGTGGCTATCGAGACGTCTAGACCAGCCA
GGACAGAAATGCCTCGACTTCGCTGCTACCCAAGGTTGCCGGGTGACGCACACCGTGGAAACGGATGAAG
GCACGAACCCAGTGGACATAAGCCTGTTCGGTTCGTAAGCTGTAATGCAAGTAGCGTATGCGCTCACGCA
ACTGGTCCAGAACCTTGACCGAACGCAGCGGTGGTAACGGCGCAGTGGCGGTTTTCATGGCTTGTTATGA
CTGTTTTTTTGGGGTACAGTCTATGCCTCGGGCATCCAAGCAGCAAGCGCGTTACGCCGTGGGTCGATGT
TTGATGTTATGGAGCAGCAACGATGTTACGCAGCAGGGCAGTCGCCCTAAAACAAAGTTAAACATTATGA
